Addgene plasmid #146270: pETM-60-NusA-PfAgo_F
Purpose: Bacterial Expression of PfAgo
Depositing lab: Elisa Izaurralde. Depositing organization: Max Planck Institute for Developmental Biology.
Backbone
  Vector backbone: Unknown
  Vector type: Bacterial Expression
Growth in bacteria
  Bacterial resistance: Kanamycin, 50 μg/mL
  Growth temperature: 37°C
  Growth strain: DH5alpha
  Copy number: Low Copy
Gene/Insert
  Gene/Insert name: PfAgo
  Species: Pyrococcus furiosus
  Mutation: one non silent mutation A907G (I303V) and one silent mutation T1704C compared to the sequence given by NCBI: NC_003413.1.
  Cloning method: Unknown
Terms and licenses: Academic/Nonprofit Terms; Industry Terms: Not Available to Industry
Depositor comments: Plasmids from this collection were made available to the research community and donated after the lab closed. Please note that the sequence provided by the depositing laboratory may be theoretical/predicted or based on Sanger sequencing results. There may be discrepancies between sequencing results obtained by Addgene and the depositor sequence. If an Addgene verified sequence is not available, please contact before placing your order to request that our lab fully sequence the plasmid.
How to cite: pETM-60-NusA-PfAgo_F was a gift from Elisa Izaurralde (Addgene plasmid # 146270 ; http://n2t.net/addgene:146270 ; RRID:Addgene_146270)
