[The description below was written by a language model from this plasmid's Addgene catalogue record and pLannotate feature annotations shown in this document.]
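Description:
pETM-60-NusA-PfAgo_F is a 9,146 nt bacterial expression plasmid for producing the Argonaute protein of the archaeon Pyrococcus furiosus (PfAgo), a DNA-guided nuclease, in E. coli. The catalogue lists the backbone as unknown, although the name points to the pETM-60 series and the annotated features show a typical pET-style layout. It replicates from a ColE1/pBR322-type origin accompanied by the bom region and the rop gene, which holds copy number low, in agreement with the low-copy designation in the record. Selection is by kanamycin through the aph(3')-Ia gene. An f1 origin is also present, along with short tetracycline-resistance gene fragments that appear to be non-functional remnants of the pBR322 lineage.

Expression is driven by a T7 promoter followed by a lac operator and the T7 gene 10 ribosome binding site, with a plasmid-borne lacI gene supplying repressor, so transcription requires a host providing T7 RNA polymerase and is inducible with IPTG. The open reading frame begins with NusA, a highly soluble E. coli protein used as a solubility-enhancing fusion partner, followed by a 6xHis affinity tag and a short element annotated as part of a TEV-cleavage tag, which likely allows the NusA-His portion to be removed from PfAgo after purification. The PfAgo coding sequence follows. The depositor notes one amino-acid change (I303V) and one silent substitution relative to the reference genome. Downstream, a further His-tag fragment and a small T7 gene 10B-derived fragment are annotated before the T7 terminator; the record does not show whether these are translated in frame with PfAgo. The construct is suited to recombinant production and affinity purification of PfAgo.
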