Features (pLannotate 1.2.2; 22 found; start..end, strand, type, name):
     12..467     +  rep_origin     f1 ori (sequence partly withheld): f1 bacteriophage origin of replication; arrow indicates direction of (+) strand synthesis
    494..551     +  promoter       AmpR promoter (fragment): bla
    560..1375    -  CDS            KanR: aminoglycoside phosphotransferase; aph(3')-Ia; confers resistance to kanamycin in bacteria or G418 (Geneticin®) in eukaryotes
   1497..2085    +  rep_origin     ori: high-copy-number ColE1/pMB1/pBR322/pUC origin of replication
   2271..2413    -  misc_feature   bom: basis of mobility region from pBR322
   2515..2706    -  CDS            rop: Rop protein, which maintains plasmids at low copy number; rop
   2723..3103    +  CDS            YPB1_ECOLX: Protein predicted: Swiss-Prot protein existence level 4. From Escherichia coli.
   3175..3466    -  CDS            TcR (fragment): tetracycline efflux protein; tet; confers resistance to tetracycline
   3481..3502    -  protein_bind   CAP binding site: CAP binding activates transcription in the presence of cAMP. E. coli catabolite activator protein
   3515..4597    -  CDS            lacI: lac repressor; lacI; The lac repressor binds to the lac operator to inhibit transcription in E. coli. This inhibition can be relieved by adding lactose or isopropyl-β-D-thiogalactopyranoside (IPTG).
   4598..4675    -  promoter       lacI promoter: lacI
   4683..4962    -  CDS            TcR (fragment): tetracycline efflux protein; tet; confers resistance to tetracycline
   4984..5002    +  promoter       T7 promoter: promoter for bacteriophage T7 RNA polymerase
   5003..5027    +  protein_bind   lac operator: The lac repressor binds to the lac operator to inhibit transcription in E. coli. This inhibition can be relieved by adding lactose or isopropyl-β-D-thiogalactopyranoside (IPTG). lac repressor encoded by lacI
   5042..5064    +  RBS            RBS: efficient ribosome binding site from bacteriophage T7 gene 10 (Olins and Rangwala, 1989)
   5074..6552    +  CDS            NusA: transcription elongation protein (N utilization substance protein A); nusA; highly soluble in E. coli
   6568..6585    +  CDS            7xHis (fragment): 6xHis affinity tag
   6592..6614    +  CDS            capTEV™ (fragment): composite tag for in vivo biotinylation, TEV protease cleavage, and 6xHis tagging
   6625..8937    +  CDS            PfAgo: Argonaute protein from the archaeon Pyrococcus furiosus DNA-guided nuclease (Swarts et al., 2015)
   8990..9007    +  CDS            9xHis (fragment): 9xHis affinity tag
   9017..9066    +  CDS            SET1 (fragment): solubility-enhancement tag derived from T7 phage gene 10B
   9074..9121    +  terminator     T7 terminator: transcription terminator for bacteriophage T7 RNA polymerase
>Addgene plasmid #146270 | pETM-60-NusA-PfAgo_F | addgene full sequence | sequence record 468111 | Addgene NGS Result
TGGCGAATGGG
[124 nt withheld, positions 12-135]
C
[91 nt withheld, positions 137-227]
A
[49 nt withheld, positions 229-277]
CCTTTGACGTTGGAGTCCACGTTCTTT
[37 nt withheld, positions 305-341]
ACCCTATCTCGGTCTATTCTTTTGATTTATAAGGGATTTTGCCGATTTCGGCCTATTGGTTAAAAAATGA
GCTGATTTAACAAAAATTTAACGCGAATTTTAACAAAATATTAACGTTTACAATTTCAGGTGGCACTTTT
CGGGGAAATGTGCGCGGAACCCCTATTTGTTTATTTTTCTAAATACATTCAAATATGTATCCGCTCATGA
ATTAATTCTTAGAAAAACTCATCGAGCATCAAATGAAACTGCAATTTATTCATATCAGGATTATCAATAC
CATATTTTTGAAAAAGCCGTTTCTGTAATGAAGGAGAAAACTCACCGAGGCAGTTCCATAGGATGGCAAG
ATCCTGGTATCGGTCTGCGATTCCGACTCGTCCAACATCAATACAACCTATTAATTTCCCCTCGTCAAAA
ATAAGGTTATCAAGTGAGAAATCACCATGAGTGACGACTGAATCCGGTGAGAATGGCAAAAGTTTATGCA
TTTCTTTCCAGACTTGTTCAACAGGCCAGCCATTACGCTCGTCATCAAAATCACTCGCATCAACCAAACC
GTTATTCATTCGTGATTGCGCCTGAGCGAGACGAAATACGCGATCGCTGTTAAAAGGACAATTACAAACA
GGAATCGAATGCAACCGGCGCAGGAACACTGCCAGCGCATCAACAATATTTTCACCTGAATCAGGATATT
CTTCTAATACCTGGAATGCTGTTTTCCCGGGGATCGCAGTGGTGAGTAACCATGCATCATCAGGAGTACG
GATAAAATGCTTGATGGTCGGAAGAGGCATAAATTCCGTCAGCCAGTTTAGTCTGACCATCTCATCTGTA
ACATCATTGGCAACGCTACCTTTGCCATGTTTCAGAAACAACTCTGGCGCATCGGGCTTCCCATACAATC
GATAGATTGTCGCACCTGATTGCCCGACATTATCGCGAGCCCATTTATACCCATATAAATCAGCATCCAT
GTTGGAATTTAATCGCGGCCTAGAGCAAGACGTTTCCCGTTGAATATGGCTCATAACACCCCTTGTATTA
CTGTTTATGTAAGCAGACAGTTTTATTGTTCATGACCAAAATCCCTTAACGTGAGTTTTCGTTCCACTGA
GCGTCAGACCCCGTAGAAAAGATCAAAGGATCTTCTTGAGATCCTTTTTTTCTGCGCGTAATCTGCTGCT
TGCAAACAAAAAAACCACCGCTACCAGCGGTGGTTTGTTTGCCGGATCAAGAGCTACCAACTCTTTTTCC
GAAGGTAACTGGCTTCAGCAGAGCGCAGATACCAAATACTGTCCTTCTAGTGTAGCCGTAGTTAGGCCAC
CACTTCAAGAACTCTGTAGCACCGCCTACATACCTCGCTCTGCTAATCCTGTTACCAGTGGCTGCTGCCA
GTGGCGATAAGTCGTGTCTTACCGGGTTGGACTCAAGACGATAGTTACCGGATAAGGCGCAGCGGTCGGG
CTGAACGGGGGGTTCGTGCACACAGCCCAGCTTGGAGCGAACGACCTACACCGAACTGAGATACCTACAG
CGTGAGCTATGAGAAAGCGCCACGCTTCCCGAAGGGAGAAAGGCGGACAGGTATCCGGTAAGCGGCAGGG
TCGGAACAGGAGAGCGCACGAGGGAGCTTCCAGGGGGAAACGCCTGGTATCTTTATAGTCCTGTCGGGTT
TCGCCACCTCTGACTTGAGCGTCGATTTTTGTGATGCTCGTCAGGGGGGCGGAGCCTATGGAAAAACGCC
AGCAACGCGGCCTTTTTACGGTTCCTGGCCTTTTGCTGGCCTTTTGCTCACATGTTCTTTCCTGCGTTAT
CCCCTGATTCTGTGGATAACCGTATTACCGCCTTTGAGTGAGCTGATACCGCTCGCCGCAGCCGAACGAC
CGAGCGCAGCGAGTCAGTGAGCGAGGAAGCGGAAGAGCGCCTGATGCGGTATTTTCTCCTTACGCATCTG
TGCGGTATTTCACACCGCATATATGGTGCACTCTCAGTACAATCTGCTCTGATGCCGCATAGTTAAGCCA
GTATACACTCCGCTATCGCTACGTGACTGGGTCATGGCTGCGCCCCGACACCCGCCAACACCCGCTGACG
CGCCCTGACGGGCTTGTCTGCTCCCGGCATCCGCTTACAGACAAGCTGTGACCGTCTCCGGGAGCTGCAT
GTGTCAGAGGTTTTCACCGTCATCACCGAAACGCGCGAGGCAGCTGCGGTAAAGCTCATCAGCGTGGTCG
TGAAGCGATTCACAGATGTCTGCCTGTTCATCCGCGTCCAGCTCGTTGAGTTTCTCCAGAAGCGTTAATG
TCTGGCTTCTGATAAAGCGGGCCATGTTAAGGGCGGTTTTTTCCTGTTTGGTCACTGATGCCTCCGTGTA
AGGGGGATTTCTGTTCATGGGGGTAATGATACCGATGAAACGAGAGAGGATGCTCACGATACGGGTTACT
GATGATGAACATGCCCGGTTACTGGAACGTTGTGAGGGTAAACAACTGGCGGTATGGATGCGGCGGGACC
AGAGAAAAATCACTCAGGGTCAATGCCAGCGCTTCGTTAATACAGATGTAGGTGTTCCACAGGGTAGCCA
GCAGCATCCTGCGATGCAGATCCGGAACATAATGGTGCAGGGCGCTGACTTCCGCGTTTCCAGACTTTAC
GAAACACGGAAACCGAAGACCATTCATGTTGTTGCTCAGGTCGCAGACGTTTTGCAGCAGCAGTCGCTTC
ACGTTCGCTCGCGTATCGGTGATTCATTCTGCTAACCAGTAAGGCAACCCCGCCAGCCTAGCCGGGTCCT
CAACGACAGGAGCACGATCATGCGCACCCGTGGGGCCGCCATGCCGGCGATAATGGCCTGCTTCTCGCCG
AAACGTTTGGTGGCGGGACCAGTGACGAAGGCTTGAGCGAGGGCGTGCAAGATTCCGAATACCGCAAGCG
ACAGGCCGATCATCGTCGCGCTCCAGCGAAAGCGGTCCTCGCCGAAAATGACCCAGAGCGCTGCCGGCAC
CTGTCCTACGAGTTGCATGATAAAGAAGACAGTCATAAGTGCGGCGACGATAGTCATGCCCCGCGCCCAC
CGGAAGGAGCTGACTGGGTTGAAGGCTCTCAAGGGCATCGGTCGAGATCCCGGTGCCTAATGAGTGAGCT
AACTTACATTAATTGCGTTGCGCTCACTGCCCGCTTTCCAGTCGGGAAACCTGTCGTGCCAGCTGCATTA
ATGAATCGGCCAACGCGCGGGGAGAGGCGGTTTGCGTATTGGGCGCCAGGGTGGTTTTTCTTTTCACCAG
TGAGACGGGCAACAGCTGATTGCCCTTCACCGCCTGGCCCTGAGAGAGTTGCAGCAAGCGGTCCACGCTG
GTTTGCCCCAGCAGGCGAAAATCCTGTTTGATGGTGGTTAACGGCGGGATATAACATGAGCTGTCTTCGG
TATCGTCGTATCCCACTACCGAGATATCCGCACCAACGCGCAGCCCGGACTCGGTAATGGCGCGCATTGC
GCCCAGCGCCATCTGATCGTTGGCAACCAGCATCGCAGTGGGAACGATGCCCTCATTCAGCATTTGCATG
GTTTGTTGAAAACCGGACATGGCACTCCAGTCGCCTTCCCGTTCCGCTATCGGCTGAATTTGATTGCGAG
TGAGATATTTATGCCAGCCAGCCAGACGCAGACGCGCCGAGACAGAACTTAATGGGCCCGCTAACAGCGC
GATTTGCTGGTGACCCAATGCGACCAGATGCTCCACGCCCAGTCGCGTACCGTCTTCATGGGAGAAAATA
ATACTGTTGATGGGTGTCTGGTCAGAGACATCAAGAAATAACGCCGGAACATTAGTGCAGGCAGCTTCCA
CAGCAATGGCATCCTGGTCATCCAGCGGATAGTTAATGATCAGCCCACTGACGCGTTGCGCGAGAAGATT
GTGCACCGCCGCTTTACAGGCTTCGACGCCGCTTCGTTCTACCATCGACACCACCACGCTGGCACCCAGT
TGATCGGCGCGAGATTTAATCGCCGCGACAATTTGCGACGGCGCGTGCAGGGCCAGACTGGAGGTGGCAA
CGCCAATCAGCAACGACTGTTTGCCCGCCAGTTGTTGTGCCACGCGGTTGGGAATGTAATTCAGCTCCGC
CATCGCCGCTTCCACTTTTTCCCGCGTTTTCGCAGAAACGTGGCTGGCCTGGTTCACCACGCGGGAAACG
GTCTGATAAGAGACACCGGCATACTCTGCGACATCGTATAACGTTACTGGTTTCACATTCACCACCCTGA
ATTGACTCTCTTCCGGGCGCTATCATGCCATACCGCGAAAGGTTTTGCGCCATTCGATGGTGTCCGGGAT
CTCGACGCTCTCCCTTATGCGACTCCTGCATTAGGAAGCAGCCCAGTAGTAGGTTGAGGCCGTTGAGCAC
CGCCGCCGCAAGGAATGGTGCATGCAAGGAGATGGCGCCCAACAGTCCCCCGGCCACGGGGCCTGCCACC
ATACCCACGCCGAAACAAGCGCTCATGAGCCCGAAGTGGCGAGCCCGATCTTCCCCATCGGTGATGTCGG
CGATATAGGCGCCAGCAACCGCACCTGTGGCGCCGGTGATGCCGGCCACGATGCGTCCGGCGTAGAGGAT
CGAGATCTCGATCCCGCGAAATTAATACGACTCACTATAGGGGAATTGTGAGCGGATAACAATTCCCCTC
TAGAAATAATTTTGTTTAACTTTAAGAAGGAGATATACCATGAAAGAAATTTTGGCTGTAGTTGAAGCCG
TATCCAATGAAAAGGCGCTACCTCGCGAGAAGATTTTCGAAGCATTGGAAAGCGCGCTGGCGACAGCAAC
AAAGAAAAAATATGAACAAGAGATCGACGTCCGCGTACAGATCGATCGCAAAAGCGGTGATTTTGACACT
TTCCGTCGCTGGTTAGTTGTTGATGAAGTCACCCAGCCGACCAAGGAAATCACCCTTGAAGCCGCACGTT
ATGAAGATGAAAGCCTGAACCTGGGCGATTACGTTGAAGATCAGATTGAGTCTGTTACCTTTGACCGTAT
CACTACCCAGACGGCAAAACAGGTTATCGTGCAGAAAGTGCGTGAAGCCGAACGTGCGATGGTGGTTGAT
CAGTTCCGTGAACACGAAGGTGAAATCATCACCGGCGTGGTGAAAAAAGTAAACCGCGACAACATCTCTC
TGGATCTGGGCAACAACGCTGAAGCCGTGATCCTGCGCGAAGATATGCTGCCGCGTGAAAACTTCCGCCC
TGGCGACCGCGTTCGTGGCGTGCTCTATTCCGTTCGCCCGGAAGCGCGTGGCGCGCAACTGTTCGTCACT
CGTTCCAAGCCGGAAATGCTGATCGAACTGTTCCGTATTGAAGTGCCAGAAATCGGCGAAGAAGTGATTG
AAATTAAAGCAGCGGCTCGCGATCCGGGTTCTCGTGCGAAAATCGCGGTGAAAACCAACGATAAACGTAT
CGATCCGGTAGGTGCTTGCGTAGGTATGCGTGGCGCGCGTGTTCAGGCGGTGTCTACTGAACTGGGTGGC
GAGCGTATCGATATCGTCCTGTGGGATGATAACCCGGCGCAGTTCGTGATTAACGCAATGGCACCGGCAG
ACGTTGCTTCTATCGTGGTGGATGAAGATAAACACACTATGGACATCGCCGTTGAAGCCGGTAATCTGGC
GCAGGCGATTGGCCGTAACGGTCAGAACGTGCGTCTGGCTTCGCAACTGAGCGGTTGGGAACTCAACGTG
ATGACCGTTGACGACCTGCAAGCTAAGCATCAGGCGGAAGCGCACGCAGCGATCGACACCTTCACCAAAT
ATCTCGACATCGACGAAGACTTCGCGACTGTTCTGGTAGAAGAAGGCTTCTCGACGCTGGAAGAATTGGC
CTATGTGCCGATGAAAGAGCTGTTGGAAATCGAAGGCCTTGATGAGCCGACCGTTGAAGCACTGCGCGAG
CGTGCTAAAAATGCACTGGCCACCATTGCACAGGCCCAGGAAGAAAGCCTCGGTGATAACAAACCGGCTG
ACGATCTGCTGAACCTTGAAGGGGTAGATCGTGATTTGGCATTCAAACTGGCCGCCCGTGGCGTTTGTAC
GCTGGAAGATCTCGCCGAACAGGGCATTGATGATCTGGCTGATATCGAAGGGTTGACCGACGAAAAAGCC
GGAGCACTGATTATGGCTGCCCGTAATATTTGCTGGTTCGGTGACGAAGCGACTAGTGGTTCTGGTCATC
ACCATCACCATCACTCCGCGGGTGAGAATCTTTATTTTCAGGGCGCCATGGCAATGAAAGCGAAAGTTGT
TATTAATCTGGTAAAGATAAATAAAAAAATAATTCCAGATAAAATATATGTATATAGGCTCTTTAATGAC
CCAGAGGAAGAACTTCAAAAAGAGGGATATTCTATTTATCGCCTTGCATATGAAAACGTTGGTATTGTTA
TTGATCCAGAGAATCTGATTATTGCCACCACAAAAGAGCTTGAATATGAGGGAGAATTTATTCCCGAGGG
TGAAATATCATTCTCGGAATTGCGTAATGACTATCAGAGTAAACTTGTCTTAAGATTGTTGAAGGAGAAT
GGAATAGGTGAATATGAATTATCGAAACTTCTTAGGAAGTTTAGAAAACCAAAAACTTTTGGGGATTATA
AGGTCATTCCAAGCGTTGAGATGAGTGTGATAAAGCATGATGAAGATTTTTATTTAGTAATTCATATAAT
TCATCAAATACAATCAATGAAAACACTGTGGGAGCTTGTAAACAAAGACCCTAAAGAGCTTGAAGAGTTT
TTAATGACTCACAAGGAAAATTTAATGCTGAAGGACATTGCGTCACCACTTAAAACTGTTTATAAGCCTT
GCTTTGAAGAGTATACTAAAAAACCAAAACTTGATCATAATCAAGAAATAGTAAAGTACTGGTATAATTA
TCATATTGAAAGATATTGGAATACTCCAGAAGCTAAATTAGAGTTTTATAGAAAATTTGGCCAAGTTGAT
TTAAAACAACCTGCAATTCTAGCGAAATTTGCATCTAAAATAAAGAAAAACAAAAATTACAAGATATATC
TCTTGCCCCAATTAGTTGTCCCAACTTATAACGCCGAACAATTAGAAAGTGACGTGGCGAAAGAAATTTT
AGAATATACAAAACTGATGCCAGAAGAACGTAAAGAGCTTTTAGAAAACGTCCTTGCAGAAGTTGATAGT
GACATTATAGACAAATCATTAAGTGAAATTGAAGTAGAAAAAATTGCACAAGAATTGGAAAACAAAATAA
GGGTTAGAGATGACAAAGGGAACAGTGTACCAATTTCTCAATTAAATGTTCAAAAATCTCAATTACTACT
TTGGACGAATTATTCACGAAAATATCCAGTTATATTGCCTTATGAAGTTCCAGAAAAGTTCAGAAAAATA
CGGGAGATACCAATGTTTATAATTCTAGATTCAGGACTTCTTGCCGACATTCAAAATTTTGCAACTAATG
AATTCAGGGAGTTAGTAAAGAGCATGTACTATAGTCTTGCCAAAAAATACAATAGTCTTGCCAAAAAAGC
AAGGTCAACAAATGAAATAGGATTACCCTTTTTAGACTTTCGTGGGAAAGAAAAGGTTATAACTGAAGAT
TTAAACTCTGACAAAGGTATTATAGAAGTTGTGGAGCAGGTATCTAGTTTCATGAAAGGAAAAGAACTAG
GCCTAGCCTTTATAGCTGCAAGAAATAAACTTTCATCTGAGAAGTTTGAGGAAATTAAAAGGAGACTCTT
TAATTTAAATGTAATATCTCAAGTGGTTAACGAAGATACTTTAAAAAATAAAAGAGACAAATACGATAGA
AATCGACTTGATCTATTTGTCAGACACAACTTACTTTTTCAAGTATTATCTAAACTTGGAGTAAAGTATT
ATGTGCTAGATTACAGGTTCAATTATGACTACATCATTGGAATTGATGTTGCTCCCATGAAGCGTTCTGA
GGGATACATAGGTGGTAGTGCCGTAATGTTTGACTCTCAAGGTTACATACGAAAAATTGTCCCAATTAAA
ATTGGTGAACAAAGAGGAGAATCAGTTGACATGAATGAGTTTTTCAAAGAAATGGTTGATAAATTTAAAG
AGTTCAATATTAAGCTAGATAATAAGAAAATACTACTTCTAAGAGATGGAAGAATTACTAATAACGAAGA
AGAAGGGCTCAAGTATATTTCCGAGATGTTTGATATTGAGGTGGTCACGATGGACGTGATAAAAAATCAC
CCTGTGAGAGCCTTTGCTAATATGAAAATGTACTTTAACCTAGGTGGTGCAATATACCTAATCCCCCATA
AGCTCAAACAAGCTAAAGGAACACCAATACCAATAAAGTTAGCCAAAAAGAGGATAATTAAGAATGGAAA
AGTCGAGAAGCAGAGTATCACTAGACAGGACGTCTTAGATATCTTCATTTTAACTCGTCTTAACTATGGG
AGTATTTCTGCTGATATGCGGTTGCCAGCACCCGTTCACTATGCTCACAAGTTTGCAAATGCAATCAGAA
ATGAATGGAAAATAAAAGAAGAGTTCCTTGCTGAGGGATTTTTGTATTTTGTTTGAGGTACCGGATCCGA
ATTCGAGCTCCGTCGACAAGCTTGCGGCCGCACTCGAGCACCACCACCACCACCACTGAGATCCGGCTGC
TAACAAAGCCCGAAAGGAAGCTGAGTTGGCTGCTGCCACCGCTGAGCAATAACTAGCATAACCCCTTGGG
GCCTCTAAACGGGTCTTGAGGGGTTTTTTGCTGAAAGGAGGAACTATATCCGGAT
